>Addgene plasmid #73882 | p415 CHI-13 | addgene full sequence | sequence record 200052 | Addgene NGS Result
ATATATTGGAGGATTTTCTCTAAAAAAAAAAAAATACAACAAATAAAAAACACTCAATGACCTGACCATT
TGATGGAGTTTAAGTCAATACCTTCTTGAACCATTTCCCATAATGGTGAAAGTTCCCTCAAGAATTTTAC
TCTGTCAGAAACGGCCTTAACGACGTAGTCGATATGGTGCACTCTCAGTACAATCTGCTCTGATGCCGCA
TAGTTAAGCCAGCCCCGACACCCGCCAACACCCGCTGACGCGCCCTGACGGGCTTGTCTGCTCCCGGCAT
CCGCTTACAGACAAGCTGTGACCGTCTCCGGGAGCTGCATGTGTCAGAGGTTTTCACCGTCATCACCGAA
ACGCGCGAGACGAAAGGGCCTCGTGATACGCCTATTTTTATAGGTTAATGTCATGATAATAATGGTTTCT
TAGGACGGATCGCTTGCCTGTAACTTACACGCGCCTCGTATCTTTTAATGATGGAATAATTTGGGAATTT
ACTCTGTGTTTATTTATTTTTATGTTTTGTATTTGGATTTTAGAAAGTAAATAAAGAAGGTAGAAGAGTT
ACGGAATGAAGAAAAAAAAATAAACAAAGGTTTAAAAAATTTCAACAAAAAGCGTACTTTACATATATAT
TTATTAGACAAGAAAAGCAGATTAAATAGATATACATTCGATTAACGATAAGTAAAATGTAAAATCACAG
GATTTTCGTGTGTGGTCTTCTACACAGACAAGATGAAACAATTCGGCATTAATACCTGAGAGCAGGAAGA
GCAAGATAAAAGGTAGTATTTGTTGGCGATCCCCCTAGAGTCTTTTACATCTTCGGAAAACAAAAACTAT
TTTTTCTTTAATTTCTTTTTTTACTTTCTATTTTTAATTTATATATTTATATTAAAAAATTTAAATTATA
ATTATTTTTATAGCACGTGATGAAAAGGACCCAGGTGGCACTTTTCGGGGAAATGTGCGCGGAACCCCTA
TTTGTTTATTTTTCTAAATACATTCAAATATGTATCCGCTCATGAGACAATAACCCTGATAAATGCTTCA
ATAATATTGAAAAAGGAAGAGTATGAGTATTCAACATTTCCGTGTCGCCCTTATTCCCTTTTTTGCGGCA
TTTTGCCTTCCTGTTTTTGCTCACCCAGAAACGCTGGTGAAAGTAAAAGATGCTGAAGATCAGTTGGGTG
CACGAGTGGGTTACATCGAACTGGATCTCAACAGCGGTAAGATCCTTGAGAGTTTTCGCCCCGAAGAACG
TTTTCCAATGATGAGCACTTTTAAAGTTCTGCTATGTGGCGCGGTATTATCCCGTATTGACGCCGGGCAA
GAGCAACTCGGTCGCCGCATACACTATTCTCAGAATGACTTGGTTGAGTACTCACCAGTCACAGAAAAGC
ATCTTACGGATGGCATGACAGTAAGAGAATTATGCAGTGCTGCCATAACCATGAGTGATAACACTGCGGC
CAACTTACTTCTGACAACGATCGGAGGACCGAAGGAGCTAACCGCTTTTTTGCACAACATGGGGGATCAT
GTAACTCGCCTTGATCGTTGGGAACCGGAGCTGAATGAAGCCATACCAAACGACGAGCGTGACACCACGA
TGCCTGTAGCAATGGCAACAACGTTGCGCAAACTATTAACTGGCGAACTACTTACTCTAGCTTCCCGGCA
ACAATTAATAGACTGGATGGAGGCGGATAAAGTTGCAGGACCACTTCTGCGCTCGGCCCTTCCGGCTGGC
TGGTTTATTGCTGATAAATCTGGAGCCGGTGAGCGTGGGTCTCGCGGTATCATTGCAGCACTGGGGCCAG
ATGGTAAGCCCTCCCGTATCGTAGTTATCTACACGACGGGGAGTCAGGCAACTATGGATGAACGAAATAG
ACAGATCGCTGAGATAGGTGCCTCACTGATTAAGCATTGGTAACTGTCAGACCAAGTTTACTCATATATA
CTTTAGATTGATTTAAAACTTCATTTTTAATTTAAAAGGATCTAGGTGAAGATCCTTTTTGATAATCTCA
TGACCAAAATCCCTTAACGTGAGTTTTCGTTCCACTGAGCGTCAGACCCCGTAGAAAAGATCAAAGGATC
TTCTTGAGATCCTTTTTTTCTGCGCGTAATCTGCTGCTTGCAAACAAAAAAACCACCGCTACCAGCGGTG
GTTTGTTTGCCGGATCAAGAGCTACCAACTCTTTTTCCGAAGGTAACTGGCTTCAGCAGAGCGCAGATAC
CAAATACTGTTCTTCTAGTGTAGCCGTAGTTAGGCCACCACTTCAAGAACTCTGTAGCACCGCCTACATA
CCTCGCTCTGCTAATCCTGTTACCAGTGGCTGCTGCCAGTGGCGATAAGTCGTGTCTTACCGGGTTGGAC
TCAAGACGATAGTTACCGGATAAGGCGCAGCGGTCGGGCTGAACGGGGGGTTCGTGCACACAGCCCAGCT
TGGAGCGAACGACCTACACCGAACTGAGATACCTACAGCGTGAGCTATGAGAAAGCGCCACGCTTCCCGA
AGGGAGAAAGGCGGACAGGTATCCGGTAAGCGGCAGGGTCGGAACAGGAGAGCGCACGAGGGAGCTTCCA
GGGGGAAACGCCTGGTATCTTTATAGTCCTGTCGGGTTTCGCCACCTCTGACTTGAGCGTCGATTTTTGT
GATGCTCGTCAGGGGGGCGGAGCCTATGGAAAAACGCCAGCAACGCGGCCTTTTTACGGTTCCTGGCCTT
TTGCTGGCCTTTTGCTCACATGTTCTTTCCTGCGTTATCCCCTGATTCTGTGGATAACCGTATTACCGCC
TTTGAGTGAGCTGATACCGCTCGCCGCAGCCGAACGACCGAGCGCAGCGAGTCAGTGAGCGAGGAAGCGG
AAGAGCGCCCAATACGCAAACCGCCTCTCCCCGCGCGTTGGCCGATTCATTAATGCAGCTGGCACGACAG
GTTTCCCGACTGGAAAGCGGGCAGTGAGCGCAACGCAATTAATGTGAGTTAGCTCACTCATTAGGCACCC
CAGGCTTTACACTTTATGCTTCCGGCTCGTATGTTGTGTGGAATTGTGAGCGGATAACAATTTCACACAG
GAAACAGCTATGACCATGATTACGCCAAGCGCGCAATTAACCCTCACTAAAGGGAACAAAAGCTGGAGCT
CCGGATGCAAGGGTTCGAATCCCTTAGCTCTCATTATTTTTTGCTTTTTCTCTTGAGGTCACATGATCGC
AAAATGGCAAATGGCACGTGAAGCTGTCGATATTGGGGAACTGTGGTGGTTGGCAAATGACTAATTAAGT
TAGTCAAGGCGCCATCCTCATGAAAACTGTGTAACATAATAACCGAAGTGTCGAAAAGGTGGCACCTTGT
CCAATTGAACACGCTCGATGAAAAAAATAAGATATATATAAGGTTAAGTAAAGCGTCTGTTAGAAAGGAA
GTTTTTCCTTTTTCTTGCTCTCTTGTCTTTTCATCTACTATTTCCTTCGTGTAATACAGGGTCGTCAGAT
ACATAGATACAATTCTATTACCCCCATCCATACTCTAGAACTAGTGGATCCATGGTGGTTTTGGCTGCTT
CTATCACTACGCGTCAGGGGAAACCTCTCTTGTCCAGGCAATTCAAAGATCTGTCCAAGGATCGAGTCCT
AGAGTTGCTGTCCAATTTCCAGAACCTAGTCTCCGAGATCTCGTCAGACCACACATTTGTCGAGGACAAG
CACGTCCGCTACGTGTATAGGCCCTTTGATAACTACTACATTATTCTTATCACAAACCGCCAGTCCAATA
TTATCAAGGATTTGGCCACATTAAATCTGTTTTCACAGACGATCAACTCCTACTTGTCTAGTTTCCAAGA
CCAAGAGATTTTTCACAATGCCTTTGAGATCTTGTCCTCGTTCGACGAAATCGTGTCAATGGGCGGGTAC
AAAGAGAACGTTAACCTGGCACAGATCAGAACCTTCACAGAAATGGATTCCCATGAGGAGAAGATCCAGG
AAATTATTGAGCGTAATAAAGAGATCGAAGCTACTGAGGAGAGGCGGCGTAAAGCAAAAGAATTACAGCA
GGCCCGAAGAGATGCAGAGAGACAGGGCCATCACCATCACCATCACTGACCGGAATTCCGGCCGCTCGAG
TCATGTAATTAGTTATGTCACGCTTACATTCACGCCCTCCCCCCACATCCGCTCTAACCGAAAAGGAAGG
AGTTAGACAACCTGAAGTCTAGGTCCCTATTTATTTTTTTATAGTTATGTTAGTATTAAGAACGTTATTT
ATATTTCAAATTTTTCTTTTTTTTCTGTACAGACGCGTGTACGCATGTAACATTATACTGAAAACCTTGC
TTGAGAAGGTTTTGGGACGCTCGAAGGCTTTAATTTGCGGCCGGTACCCAATTCGCCCTATAGTGAGTCG
TATTACGCGCGCTCACTGGCCGTCGTTTTACAACGTCGTGACTGGGAAAACCCTGGCGTTACCCAACTTA
ATCGCCTTGCAGCACATCCCCCTTTCGCCAGCTGGCGTAATAGCGAAGAGGCCCGCACCGATCGCCCTTC
CCAACAGTTGCGCAGCCTGAATGGCGAATGG
[124 nt withheld, positions 4582-4705]
C
[91 nt withheld, positions 4707-4797]
A
[49 nt withheld, positions 4799-4847]
CCTTTGACGTTGGAGTCCACGTTCTTT
[37 nt withheld, positions 4875-4911]
ACCCTATCTCGGTCTATTCTTTTGATTTATAAGGGATTTTGCCGATTTCGGCCTATTGGTTAAAAAATGA
GCTGATTTAACAAAAATTTAACGCGAATTTTAACAAAATATTAACGCTTACAATTTCCTGATGCGGTATT
TTCTCCTTACGCATCTGTGCGGTATTTCACACCGCATATCGACCGGTCGAGGAGAACTTCTAGTATATCT
ACATACCTAATATTATTGCCTTATTAAAAATGGAATCCCAACAATTACATCAAAATCCACATTCTCTTCA
AAATCAATTGTCCTGTACTTCCTTGTTCATGTGTGTTCAAAAACGTTATATTTATAGGATAATTATACTC
TATTTCTCAACAAGTAATTGGTTGTTTGGCCGAGCGGTCTAAGGCGCCTGATTCAAGAAATATCTTGACC
GCAGTTAACTGTGGGAATACTCAGGTATCGTAAGATGCAAGAGTTCGAATCTCTTAGCAACCATTATTTT
TTTCCTCAACATAACGAGAACACACAGGGGCGCTATCGCACAGAATCAAATTCGATGACTGGAAATTTTT
TGTTAATTTCAGAGGTCGCCTGACGCATATACCTTTTTCAACTGAAAAATTGGGAGAAAAAGGAAAGGTG
AGAGCGCCGGAACCGGCTTTTCATATAGAATAGAGAAGCGTTCATGACTAAATGCTTGCATCACAATACT
TGAAGTTGACAATATTATTTAAGGACCTATTGTTTTTTCCAATAGGTGGTTAGCAATCGTCTTACTTTCT
AACTTTTCTTACCTTTTACATTTCAGCAATATATATATATATATTTCAAGGATATACCATTCTAATGTCT
GCCCCTAAGAAGATCGTCGTTTTGCCAGGTGACCACGTTGGTCAAGAAATCACAGCCGAAGCCATTAAGG
TTCTTAAAGCTATTTCTGATGTTCGTTCCAATGTCAAGTTCGATTTCGAAAATCATTTAATTGGTGGTGC
TGCTATCGATGCTACAGGTGTTCCACTTCCAGATGAGGCGCTGGAAGCCTCCAAGAAGGCTGATGCCGTT
TTGTTAGGTGCTGTGGGTGGTCCTAAATGGGGTACCGGTAGTGTTAGACCTGAACAAGGTTTACTAAAAA
TCCGTAAAGAACTTCAATTGTACGCCAACTTAAGACCATGTAACTTTGCATCCGACTCTCTTTTAGACTT
ATCTCCAATCAAGCCACAATTTGCTAAAGGTACTGACTTCGTTGTTGTCAGAGAATTAGTGGGAGGTATT
TACTTTGGTAAGAGAAAGGAAGACGATGGTGATGGTGTCGCTTGGGATAGTGAACAATACACCGTTCCAG
AAGTGCAAAGAATCACAAGAATGGCCGCTTTCATGGCCCTACAACATGAGCCACCATTGCCTATTTGGTC
CTTGGATAAAGCTAATGTTTTGGCCTCTTCAAGATTATGGAGAAAAACTGTGGAGGAAACCATCAAGAAC
GAATTCCCTACATTGAAGGTTCAACATCAATTGATTGATTCTGCCGCCATGATCCTAGTTAAGAACCCAA
CCCACCTAAATGGTATTATAATCACCAGCAACATGTTTGGTGATATCATCTCCGATGAAGCCTCCGTTAT
CCCAGGTTCCTTGGGTTTGTTGCCATCTGCGTCCTTGGCCTCTTTGCCAGACAAGAACACCGCATTTGGT
TTGTACGAACCATGCCACGGTTCTGCTCCAGATTTGCCAAAGAATAAGGTCAACCCTATCGCCACTATCT
TGTCTGCTGCAATGATGTTGAAATTGTCATTGAACTTGCCTGAAGAAGGTAAGGCCATTGAAGATGCAGT
TAAAAAGGTTTTGGATGCAGGTATCAGAACTGGTGATTTAGGTGGTTCCAACAGTACCACCGAAGTCGGT
GATGCTGTCGCCGAAGAAGTTAAGAAAATCCTTGCTTAAAAAGATTCTCTTTTTTTATGATATTTGTACA
TAAACTTTATAAATGAAATTCATAATAGAAACGACACGAAATTACAAAATGGAATATGTTCATAGGGTAG
ACGAAACTATATACGCAATCTACATACATTTATCAAGAAGGAGAAAAAGGAGGATGTAAAGGAATACAGG
TAAGCAAATTGATACTAATGGCTCAACGTGATAAGGAAAAAGAATTGCACTTTAACATTAATATTGACAA
GGAGGAGGGCACCACACAAAAAGTTAGGTGTAACAGAAAATCATGAAACTATGATTCCTAATTT
Features (pLannotate 1.2.2; 24 found; start..end, strand, type, name):
     57..173     -  CDS            NFS1 (fragment): NFS1_YEAST - Also known as SPL1 From Saccharomyces cerevisiae (strain ATCC 204508 / S288c) (Baker's yeast).
    172..222     -  misc_feature   bom (fragment): basis of mobility region from pBR322
    324..359     -  CDS            rop (fragment): Rop protein, which maintains plasmids at low copy number; rop
    428..931     -  misc_feature   CEN/ARS: S. cerevisiae CEN6 centromere fused to an autonomously replicating sequence
    968..1072    +  promoter       AmpR promoter: bla
   1073..1933    +  CDS            AmpR: β-lactamase; bla; confers resistance to ampicillin, carbenicillin, and related antibiotics
   2104..2692    +  rep_origin     ori: high-copy-number ColE1/pMB1/pBR322/pUC origin of replication
   2875..2967    +  CDS            lacI (fragment): lac repressor; lacI; The lac repressor binds to the lac operator to inhibit transcription in E. coli. This inhibition can be relieved by adding lactose or isopropyl-β-D-thiogalactopyranoside (IPTG).
   2980..3001    +  protein_bind   CAP binding site: CAP binding activates transcription in the presence of cAMP. E. coli catabolite activator protein
   3016..3046    +  promoter       lac promoter: promoter for the E. coli lac operon
   3054..3070    +  protein_bind   lac operator: The lac repressor binds to the lac operator to inhibit transcription in E. coli. This inhibition can be relieved by adding lactose or isopropyl-β-D-thiogalactopyranoside (IPTG). lac repressor encoded by lacI
   3115..3133    +  promoter       T3 promoter: promoter for bacteriophage T3 RNA polymerase
   3184..3533    +  promoter       MET17 promoter: S. cerevisiae MET17; expression is repressed by methionine; MET15; MET25
   3533..3551    +  misc_feature   MCS (fragment): pBluescript multiple cloning site
   3552..4085    +  CDS            RET2 (fragment): COPD_YEAST - Experimental evidence at protein level: Swiss-Prot protein existence level 1. The coatomer is a cytosolic protein complex that binds to dilysine motifs and reversibly associates with Golgi non-clathrin- coated vesicles, which further mediate biosynthetic protein transport from the ER, via the Golgi up to the trans Golgi network. Coatomer complex is required for budding from Golgi membranes, and is essential for the retrograde Golgi-to-ER transport of dilysine-tagged proteins (By similarity). From Saccharomyces cerevisiae (strain ATCC 204508 / S288c) (Baker's yeast).
   4089..4106    +  CDS            7xHis (fragment): 6xHis affinity tag
   4131..4378    +  terminator     CYC1 terminator: S. cerevisiae CYC1; transcription terminator for CYC1
   4397..4415    -  promoter       T7 promoter: promoter for bacteriophage T7 RNA polymerase
   4423..4578    +  CDS            lacZα (fragment): LacZα fragment of β-galactosidase; lacZ fragment
   4582..5010    +  rep_origin     f1 ori (sequence partly withheld): f1 bacteriophage origin of replication; arrow indicates direction of (+) strand synthesis
   5038..5090    -  misc_feature   bom (fragment): basis of mobility region from pBR322
   5121..5198    +  CDS            YO192_YEAST (fragment): Experimental evidence at protein level: Swiss-Prot protein existence level 1. From Saccharomyces cerevisiae (strain ATCC 204508 / S288c) (Baker's yeast).
   5338..5745    +  promoter       LEU2 promoter: S. cerevisiae LEU2
   5746..6840    +  CDS            LEU2: 3-isopropylmalate dehydrogenase, required for leucine biosynthesis; S. cerevisiae LEU2; yeast auxotrophic marker
