[The description below was written by a language model from this plasmid's Addgene catalogue record and pLannotate feature annotations shown in this document.]
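Description:
p415 CHI-13 is a low-copy yeast expression plasmid built on the p415 centromeric shuttle backbone. In Saccharomyces cerevisiae it is maintained through a CEN6/ARS element, which keeps the plasmid at roughly one or a few copies per cell, and it is selected through the LEU2 auxotrophic marker, carried with its own promoter, in leucine-deficient strains. For propagation in E. coli it has a ColE1/pUC-type origin and the β-lactamase gene conferring ampicillin resistance. Remnants of the pBluescript-derived scaffold are also annotated: an f1 phage origin, lac promoter/operator and lacZα fragments, and T3 and T7 promoters flanking the expression cassette.

The payload is "Chimaera 13", an open reading frame cloned between BamHI and XhoI sites. It lies downstream of the MET25 (MET17) promoter, which is repressed by methionine and so allows expression to be tuned through the medium, and upstream of the CYC1 terminator. The catalogue lists the insert species as both bovine and budding yeast, indicating a hybrid coding sequence. The feature table recognises the roughly 530 bp insert as a fragment of yeast RET2, which encodes the δ-COP subunit of the coatomer (COPI) complex, followed immediately by a C-terminal His tag for detection or affinity purification. The annotation does not separately mark a bovine portion, and the record does not state where the junctions between the two species' sequences lie. The associated publication concerns a helix C-terminal to the δ-COP longin domain and its role in COPI dynamics. The plasmid therefore most likely belongs to a series of yeast/mammalian δ-COP chimaeras for testing which regions support COPI function in yeast, although the record gives its purpose only as "Chimaera 13".
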