Addgene plasmid #73882: p415 CHI-13
Purpose: Chimaera 13
Depositing lab: Blanche Schwappach. Depositing organization: Universitaetsmedizin Goettingen. Publication: delta-COP contains a helix C-terminal to its longin domain key to COPI dynamics and function. Arakel EC, Richter KP, Clancy A, Schwappach B. Proc Natl Acad Sci U S A. 2016 Jun 21;113(25):6916-21. doi: 10.1073/pnas.1603544113. Epub 2016 Jun 13. PubMed 27298352.
Backbone
  Vector backbone: p415
  Vector type: Yeast Expression
  Selectable markers: LEU2
Growth in bacteria
  Bacterial resistance: Ampicillin, 100 μg/mL
  Growth temperature: 37°C
  Growth strain: DH5alpha
  Copy number: Unknown
Gene/Insert
  Gene/Insert name: CHI-13
  Species: B. taurus (bovine), S. cerevisiae (budding yeast)
  Promoter: Met25
  Tag / fusion protein: His (C terminal on insert)
  Cloning method: Restriction Enzyme; 5′ cloning site BamH1 (not destroyed); 3′ cloning site Xho1 (not destroyed)
  Sequencing primers: 5′ CTTTTTCTTGCTCTCTTGTCTTTTCATCTA
Terms and licenses: Academic/Nonprofit Terms; Industry Terms: Not Available to Industry
How to cite: p415 CHI-13 was a gift from Blanche Schwappach (Addgene plasmid # 73882 ; http://n2t.net/addgene:73882 ; RRID:Addgene_73882)
